Addgene plasmid #145428: pGBW-m4046277
Purpose: Yeast Expression plasmid for SARS-CoV-2 M (membrane)
Depositing lab: Ginkgo Bioworks & Benjie Chen. Depositing organization: Ginkgo Bioworks.
Backbone
  Vector backbone: AmpR; 2u URA3
  Backbone size w/o insert (bp): 4078
  Vector type: Yeast Expression
  Selectable markers: URA3
Growth in bacteria
  Bacterial resistance: Ampicillin, 100 μg/mL
  Growth temperature: 37°C
  Growth strain: DH5alpha
  Copy number: High Copy
Gene/Insert
  Gene/Insert name: SARS-CoV-2 M (membrane) (alt names: membrane glycoprotein; M protein)
  Species: Severe acute respiratory syndrome coronavirus 2
  Insert size (bp): 662
  Mutation: Saccharomyces cerevisiae recode 1
  Entrez Gene: M (a.k.a. GU280_gp05)
  Promoter: pGAL1
  Tag / fusion protein: Cleavable thrombin;3xFLAG (C terminal on backbone)
  Cloning method: Unknown
Resource information
  A portion of this plasmid was derived from a plasmid made by: GinkgoBioworks
Depositor comments: NCBI Reference Sequence: YP_009724393.1. Created by gene synthesis with Not1 site.
How to cite: pGBW-m4046277 was a gift from Ginkgo Bioworks & Benjie Chen (Addgene plasmid # 145428 ; http://n2t.net/addgene:145428 ; RRID:Addgene_145428)
