[The description below was written by a language model from this plasmid's Addgene catalogue record and pLannotate feature annotations shown in this document.]
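Description:
pGBW-m4046277 is an episomal yeast expression plasmid that shuttles between Saccharomyces cerevisiae and E. coli, built to produce the SARS-CoV-2 membrane (M) glycoprotein. In yeast it replicates from the 2μ origin, which supports multicopy maintenance, and it is selected through the URA3 auxotrophic marker. URA3 complements uracil auxotrophy and can be counterselected with 5-fluoroorotic acid. In bacteria it is propagated from a ColE1/pUC-type origin under ampicillin selection. The annotation places the β-lactamase gene downstream of a cat promoter. The record lists the plasmid as high copy, although the annotation also detects a short rop-like segment next to AmpR. Phage T3Te and T7Te terminators and a tonB terminator flank the bacterial modules, presumably to insulate them from read-through transcription.

The payload is a synthetic M open reading frame of about 660 bp, recoded for S. cerevisiae codon usage and based on the NCBI reference protein sequence. It sits between the GAL1 promoter and a CYC1 terminator. GAL1 is regulated by Gal4, so expression is induced by galactose. According to the catalogue entry, the backbone supplies a C-terminal thrombin cleavage site followed by a 3xFLAG epitope, which would allow immunodetection or affinity capture and then removal of the tag. The automated annotation recognises only a short 3xFLAG fragment just downstream of the coding sequence. The sequenced record is 5,517 nt, somewhat larger than the sum of the listed backbone and insert sizes, and the record does not explain the difference. The stated purpose is yeast expression of the viral M protein, and no more specific application is given.
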