Features (pLannotate 1.2.2; 14 found; start..end, strand, type, name):
     25..466     +  promoter       GAL1 promoter: S. cerevisiae GAL1; inducible promoter, regulated by Gal4
    478..1143    +  CDS            VME1_SARS2: Experimental evidence at protein level: Swiss-Prot protein existence level 1. Component of the viral envelope that plays a central role in virus morphogenesis and assembly via its interactions with other viral proteins (By similarity). Regulates the localization of S protein at cis-Golgi, the place of virus budding (PubMed:33229438). May act by binding cytoplasmic c-terminus of S (PubMed:33229438). From Severe acute respiratory syndrome coronavirus 2 (2019-nCoV) (SARS-CoV-2).
   1161..1178    +  CDS            3xFLAG (fragment): three tandem FLAG® epitope tags, followed by an enterokinase cleavage site
   1256..1428    +  terminator     CYC1 terminator (fragment): S. cerevisiae CYC1; transcription terminator for CYC1
   1464..1640    +  promoter       URA3 promoter (fragment): S. cerevisiae URA3
   1641..2444    +  CDS            URA3: orotidine-5'-phosphate decarboxylase, required for uracil biosynthesis; S. cerevisiae URA3; yeast auxotrophic marker, counterselectable with 5-fluoroorotic acid (5-FOA)
   2527..3509    -  rep_origin     2μ ori: yeast 2μ plasmid origin of replication
   3587..3616    +  terminator     T3Te terminator: phage T3 early transcription terminator
   3638..4225    +  rep_origin     ori: high-copy-number ColE1/pMB1/pBR322/pUC origin of replication
   4237..4264    -  terminator     T7Te terminator: phage T7 early transcription terminator
   4288..4479    -  CDS            rop: Rop protein, which maintains plasmids at low copy number; rop
   4480..5340    -  CDS            AmpR: β-lactamase; bla; confers resistance to ampicillin, carbenicillin, and related antibiotics
   5341..5443    -  promoter       cat promoter: promoter of the E. coli cat gene encoding chloramphenicol acetyltransferase
   5444..5475    -  terminator     tonB terminator: bidirectional E. coli tonB-P14 transcription terminator
>Addgene plasmid #145428 | pGBW-m4046277 | addgene full sequence | sequence record 298356 | Addgene NGS Result
GCGGCCGCTTGCTATATTGAAGTACGGATTAGAAGCCGCCGAGCGGGCGACAGCCCTCCGACGGAAGACT
CTCCTCCGTGCGTCCTCGTCTTCACCGGTCGCGTTCCTGAAACGCAGATGTGCCTCGCGCCGCACTGCTC
CGAACAATAAAGATTCTACAATACTAGCTTTTATGGTTATGAAGAGGAAAAATTGGCAGTAACCTGGCCC
CACAAACCTTCAAATTAACGAATCAAATTAACAACCATAGGATGATAATGCGATTAGTTTTTTAGCCTTA
TTTCTGGGGTAATTAATCAGCGAAGCGATGATTTTTGATCTATTAACAGATATATAAATGGAAAAGCTGC
ATAACCACTTTAACTAATACTTTCAACATTTTCAGTTTGTATTACTTCTTATTCAAATGTCATAAAAGTA
TCAACAAAAAATTGTTAATATACCTCTATACTTTAACGTCAAGGAGAAAAAACTATAATGGCTGATTCCA
ATGGCACCATCACAGTAGAAGAGCTGAAAAAGCTCCTTGAACAATGGAACTTGGTTATAGGTTTTTTATT
CTTGACTTGGATTTGCCTATTGCAGTTCGCCTATGCAAACAGAAACCGTTTTTTGTACATTATCAAGTTA
ATTTTCTTGTGGCTGTTATGGCCTGTCACTCTTGCTTGTTTTGTTTTGGCTGCCGTCTACCGGATAAATT
GGATCACCGGTGGTATCGCTATTGCAATGGCTTGTTTGGTTGGATTGATGTGGTTGAGTTATTTCATTGC
CTCATTCAGATTATTCGCTAGGACTAGATCGATGTGGTCCTTTAATCCAGAAACGAACATCTTGTTGAAC
GTGCCACTCCATGGTACTATTTTGACCAGACCGCTATTAGAATCTGAGTTGGTTATCGGTGCTGTCATTC
TAAGAGGGCACTTACGTATCGCGGGTCACCATTTGGGAAGATGTGACATTAAGGATCTTCCAAAAGAAAT
CACAGTCGCTACCTCTCGAACTCTATCTTACTACAAGTTGGGTGCCTCACAAAGGGTTGCTGGTGACAGC
GGTTTCGCTGCCTATTCTCGCTACCGTATCGGCAACTACAAATTAAATACCGATCACTCCTCTAGTTCTG
ACAATATTGCCTTATTGGTGCAACTCGTGCCGAGAGGTTCTGATTATAAAGATCATGATGGTGATTATAA
AGATCATGATATTGATTATAAAGATGATGATGATAAATAAACAGGCCCCTTTTCCTTTGTCGATATCATG
TAATTAGTTATGTCACGCTTACATTCACGCCCTCCTCCCACATCCGCTCTAACCGAAAAGGAAGGAGTTA
GACAACCTGAAGTCTAGGTCCCTATTTATTTTTTTTAATAGTTATGTTAGTATTAAGAACGTTATTTATA
TTTCAAATTTTTCTTTTTTTTCTGTACAAAGCGGCCGCCGAACCACTAGTGCACTGCAGTACACGGTTTC
CTTGAAATTTTTTTGATTCGGTAATCTCCGAACAGAAGGAAGAACGAAGGAAGGAGCACAGACTTAGATT
GGTATATATACGCATATGTAGTGTTGAAGAAACATGAAATTGCCCAGTATTCTTAACCCAACTGCACAGA
ACAAAAACGTGCAGGAAACGAAGATAAATCATGTCGAAAGCTACATATAAGGAACGTGCTGCTACTCATC
CTAGTCCTGTTGCTGCCAAGCTATTTAATATCATGCACGAAAAGCAAACAAACTTGTGTGCTTCATTGGA
TGTTCGTACCACCAAGGAATTACTGGAGTTAGTTGAAGCATTAGGTCCCAAAATTTGTTTACTAAAAACA
CATGTGGATATCTTGACTGATTTTTCCATGGAGGGCACAGTTAAGCCGCTAAAGGCATTATCCGCCAAGT
ACAATTTTTTACTCTTCGAGGACAGAAAATTTGCTGACATTGGTAATACAGTCAAATTGCAGTACTCTGC
GGGTGTATACAGAATAGCAGAATGGGCAGACATTACGAATGCACACGGTGTGGTGGGCCCAGGTATTGTT
AGCGGTTTGAAGCAGGCGGCAGAAGAAGTAACAAAGGAACCTAGAGGCCTTTTGATGTTAGCAGAATTGT
CATGCAAGGGCTCCCTATCTACTGGAGAATATACTAAGGGTACTGTTGACATTGCGAAGAGCGACAAAGA
TTTTGTTATCGGCTTTATTGCTCAAAGAGACATGGGTGGAAGAGATGAAGGTTACGATTGGTTGATTATG
ACACCCGGTGTGGGTTTAGATGACAAGGGAGATGCATTGGGTCAACAGTATAGAACCGTGGATGATGTGG
TTTCTACAGGATCTGACATTATTATTGTTGGAAGAGGACTATTTGCAAAGGGAAGGGATGCTAAGGTAGA
GGGTGAACGTTACAGAAAAGCAGGCTGGGAAGCATATTTGAGAAGATGCGGCCAGCAAAACTAAAAAACT
GTATTATAAGTAAATGCATGTATACTAAACTCACAAATTAGAGCTTCAATTTAATTATATCAGTTATTAC
CCGAGTAACGAAGCATCTGTGCTTCATTTTGTAGAACAAAAATGCAACGCGAGAGCGCTAATTTTTCAAA
CAAAGAATCTGAGCTGCATTTTTACAGAACAGAAATGCAACGCGAAAGCGCTATTTTACCAACGAAGAAT
CTGTGCTTCATTTTTGTAAAACAAAAATGCAACGCGAGAGCGCTAATTTTTCAAACAAAGAATCTGAGCT
GCATTTTTACAGAACAGAAATGCAACGCGAGAGCGCTATTTTACCAACAAAGAATCTATACTTCTTTTTT
GTTCTACAAAAATGCATCCCGAGAGCGCTATTTTTCTAACAAAGCATCTTAGATTACTTTTTTTCTCCTT
TGTGCGCTCTATAATGCAGTCTCTTGATAACTTTTTGCACTGTAGGTCCGTTAAGGTTAGAAGAAGGCTA
CTTTGGTGTCTATTTTCTCTTCCATAAAAAAAGCCTGACTCCACTTCCCGCGTTTACTGATTACTAGCGA
AGCTGCGGGTGCATTTTTTCAAGATAAAGGCATCCCCGATTATATTCTATACCGATGTGGATTGCGCATA
CTTTGTGAACAGAAAGTGATAGCGTTGATGATTCTTCATTGGTCAGAAAATTATGAACGGTTTCTTCTAT
TTTGTCTCTATATACTACGTATAGGAAATGTTTACATTTTCGTATTGTTTTCGATTCACTCTATGAATAG
TTCTTACTACAATTTTTTTGTCTAAAGAGTAATACTAGAGATAAACATAAAAAATGTAGAGGTCGAGTTT
AGATGCAAGTTCAAGGAGCGAAAGGTGGATGGGTAGGTTATATAGGGATATAGCACAGAGATATATAGCA
AAGAGATACTTTTGAGCAATGTTTGTGGAAGCGGTATTCGCAATATTTTAGTAGCTCGTTACAGTCCGGT
GCGTTTTTGGTTTTTTGAAAGTGCGTCATCAGAGCGCTTTTGGTTTTCAAAAGCGCTCTGAAGTTCCTAT
ACTTTCTAGCTAGAGAATAGGAACTTCCCGAGCGGCCGCGTGTTACAAGCTTGACTCCAGCGTAACTGGA
CTGCAATCAACTCACTGGCTCACCTTCACGGGTGGGCCTTTCTTCGGTAGAAAATCAAAGGATCTTCTTG
AGATCCTTTTTTTCTGCGCGTAATCTGCTGCTTGCAAACAAAAAAACCACCGCTACCAGCGGTGGTTTGT
TTGCCGGATCAAGAGCTACCAACTCTTTTTCCGAGGTAACTGGCTTCAGCAGAGCGCAGATACCAAATAC
TGTTCTTCTAGTGTAGCCGTAGTTAGGCCACCACTTCAAGAACTCTGTAGCACCGCCTACATACCTCGCT
CTGCTAATCCTGTTACCAGTGGCTGCTGCCAGTGGCGATAAGTCGTGTCTTACCGGGTTGGACTCAAGAC
GATAGTTACCGGATAAGGCGCAGCGGTCGGGCTGAACGGGGGGTTCGTGCACACAGCCCAGCTTGGAGCG
AACGACCTACACCGAACTGAGATACCTACAGCGTGAGCTATGAGAAAGCGCCACGCTTCCCGAAGGGAGA
AAGGCGGACAGGTATCCGGTAAGCGGCAGGGTCGGAACAGGAGAGCGCACGAGGGAGCTTCCAGGGGTAA
ACGCCTGGTATCTTTATAGTCCTGTCGGGTTTCGCCACCTCTGACTTGAGCATCGATTTTTGTGATGCTC
GTCAGGGGGGCGGAGCCTATGGAAAAACGCCAGCAACGCAGAAAGGCCCACCCGAAGGTGAGCCAGGTGA
TTACATTTGGGCCCTCATCAGAGGTTTTCACCGTCATCACCGAAACGCGCGAGGCAGCTGCGGTAAAGCT
CATCAGCGTGGTCGTGAAGCGATTCACAGATGTCTGCCTGTTCATCCGCGTCCAGCTCGTTGAGTTTCTC
CAGAAGCGTTAATGTCTGGCTTCTGATAAAGCGGGCCATGTTAAGGGCGGTTTTTTCCTGTTTGGTCACT
TACCAATGCTTAATCAGTGAGGCACCTATCTCAGCGATCTGTCTATTTCGTTCATCCATAGTTGCCTGAC
TCCCCGTCGTGTAGATAACTACGATGCGGGAGGGCTTACCATCTGGCCCCAGTGCTGCAATGATACCGCG
AGACCCACGCTCACCGGCTCCAGATTTATCAGCAATAAACCAGCCAGCCGGGAGGGCCGAGCGCAGAAGT
GATCCTGCAACTTTATCCGCCTCCATCCAGTCTATTAATTGTTGCCGGGAAGCTAGAGTAAGTAGTTCGC
CAGTTAATAGTTTGCGCAACGTTGTTGCCATTGCTACAGGCATCGTGGTGTCACGCTCGTCGTTTGGTAT
GGCTTCATTCAGCTCCGGTTCCCAACGATCAAGGCGAGTTACATGATCCCCCATGTTGTGCAAAAAAGCG
GTTAGCTCCTTCGGTCCTCCGATCGTTGCCAGAAGTAAGTTGGCCGCAGTGTTATCACTCATGGTTATGG
CAGCACTGCATAATTCTCTTACTGTCATGCCATCCGTGAGATGCTTTTCTGTGACTGGTGAGTACTCAAC
CAAGTCATTCTGAGAATAGTGTATGCGGCGACCGAGTTGCTCTTGCCCGGCGTCAATACGGGATAATACC
GCGCCACATAGCAGAACTTTAAAAGTGCTCATCATTGGAAAACGTTCTTCGGGGCGTAAACTCTCAAGGA
TCTTACCGCTGTTGAGATCCAGTTCGATGTAACCCACTCGTGCACCCAACTGATCTTCAGCATCTTTTAC
TTTCACCAGCGTTTCTGGGTGAGCAAAAACAGGAAGGCAAAATGCCGCAAAAAAGGGAATAAGGGCGACA
CGGAAATGTTGAATACTCATTTTAGCTTCCTTAGCTCCTGAAAATCTCGATAACTCAAAAAATACGCCCG
GTAGTGATCTTATTTCATTATGGTGAAAGTTGGAACCTCTTACGTGCCGATCAAGTCAAAAGCCTCCGGT
CGGAGGCTTTTGACTTTCTGCTATGGAGGTCAGGTATGATTTAAATGGTCAGTTAGA
